Addgene plasmid #160600: pUPD2 VP16 (GB2717)
Purpose: Transcriptional activator
Depositing lab: Diego Orzaez. Depositing organization: Agencia Estatal Consejo Superior de Investigaciones Científicas, M.P.
Backbone
  Vector backbone: pUPD2
  Backbone manufacturer: self-made; derived from the BioBrick assembly plasmid pSB1C3
  Vector type: Synthetic Biology
Growth in bacteria
  Bacterial resistance: Chloramphenicol, 25 μg/mL
  Growth temperature: 37°C
  Growth strain: DH5alpha
  Copy number: High Copy
Gene/Insert
  Gene/Insert name: VP16
  Species: Synthetic
  Insert size (bp): 422
  Mutation: BsaI and BsmBI sites removed
  Cloning method: Restriction Enzyme; 5′ cloning site BsmBI (destroyed during cloning); 3′ cloning site BsmBI (destroyed during cloning)
  Sequencing primers: 5′ gctttcgctaaggatgatttctgg; 3′ cagggtggtgacaccttgcc
Terms and licenses: Academic/Nonprofit Terms; Industry Terms: Not Available to Industry
Depositor comments: Compatible with GoldenBraid; insert can be released with BsaI
How to cite: pUPD2 VP16 (GB2717) was a gift from Diego Orzaez (Addgene plasmid # 160600 ; http://n2t.net/addgene:160600 ; RRID:Addgene_160600)
