[The description below was written by a language model from this plasmid's Addgene catalogue record and pLannotate feature annotations shown in this document.]
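Description:
pUPD2 VP16 (GB2717) is a small (about 2.5 kb) synthetic-biology entry plasmid that stores a domesticated VP16 part for the GoldenBraid modular cloning system. The backbone, pUPD2, is a self-made universal part domesticator derived from the BioBrick assembly plasmid pSB1C3. Remnants of that origin appear in the feature table as the BioBrick prefix and suffix flanking the cloning region, together with insulating bacterial terminators (a his operon terminator, a putative bacterial terminator and the lambda t0 terminator). The plasmid replicates in E. coli at high copy from a ColE1/pUC-type origin and is selected with chloramphenicol through the cat gene, which is driven by its own promoter.

The insert is a 422 bp synthetic fragment. Annotation identifies within it the transcriptional activation domain of the herpes simplex virus protein VP16, an acidic domain widely fused to DNA-binding modules to build strong synthetic activators. Internal BsaI and BsmBI recognition sites were removed from the sequence so that it tolerates Type IIS assembly. The part was introduced through BsmBI sites that were destroyed during cloning, and it can be released with BsaI for ordered assembly with other GoldenBraid parts.

No promoter or terminator for expressing the part is annotated around the insert, so the plasmid is a part donor rather than an expression construct. The VP16 domain is meant to be combined with other coding and regulatory parts into a transcriptional unit in a destination vector. The record gives the purpose simply as a transcriptional activator. It does not specify the fusion partners, the position of the part within the GoldenBraid grammar, or the final host organism.
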