Features (pLannotate 1.2.2; 9 found; start..end, strand, type, name):
    167..400     +  CDS            VP16 AD: transcriptional activation domain of herpes simplex virus protein VP16 (Triezenberg et al., 1988; Cousens et al., 1989); UL48
    446..465     +  misc_feature   BioBrick suffix: universal suffix for all parts
    466..523     +  terminator     his operon terminator: This putative transcriptin terminator from the E. coli his operon has a 2-bp deletion introduced during synthesis. Its efficiency has not been determined.
    718..1306    -  rep_origin     ori: high-copy-number ColE1/pMB1/pBR322/pUC origin of replication
   1489..1583    -  terminator     lambda t0 terminator: transcription terminator from phage lambda
   1607..2263    -  CDS            cat: CAT_ECOLX - Experimental evidence at protein level: Swiss-Prot protein existence level 1. This enzyme is an effector of chloramphenicol resistance in bacteria. From Escherichia coli. This protein is used as a marker in many commonly used cloning vectors, such as pACYC184.
   2264..2361    -  promoter       cat promoter: promoter of the E. coli cat gene encoding chloramphenicol acetyltransferase
   2447..2490    -  terminator     bacterial terminator: putative bacterial transcription terminator
   2493..2514    +  misc_feature   BioBrick prefix: BioBrick prefix for parts that do not start with "ATG"
>Addgene plasmid #160600 | pUPD2 VP16 (GB2717) | addgene full sequence | sequence record 322054 | Addgene NGS Result
GTCTCGTTCGGGTTCCGCGTACAGCCGCGCGCGTACGAAAAACAATTACGGGTCTACCATCGAGGGCCTG
CTCGATCTCCCGGACGACGACGCCCCCGAAGAGGCGGGGCTGGCGGCTCCGCGCCTGTCCTTTCTCCCCG
CGGGACACACGCGCAGACTGTCGACGGCCCCCCCGACCGATGTCAGCCTGGGGGACGAGCTCCACTTAGA
CGGCGAGGACGTGGCGATGGCGCATGCCGACGCGCTAGACGATTTCGATCTGGACATGTTGGGGGACGGG
GATTCCCCGGGTCCGGGATTTACCCCCCACGACTCCGCCCCCTACGGCGCTCTGGATATGGCCGACTTCG
AGTTTGAGCAGATGTTTACCGATGCCCTTGGAATTGACGAGTACGGTGGGCCAAAGAAGAAGAGGAAGGT
GTAGGCTTTGAGACCACTCATCGCGACTAGTAGCGGCCGCTGCAGTCCGGCAAAAAAGGGCAAGGTGTCA
CCACCCTGCCCTTTTTCTTTAAAACCGAAAAGATTACTTCGCGTTATGCAGGCTTCCTCGCTCACTGACT
CGCTGCGCTCGGTCGTTCGGCTGCGGCGAGCGGTATCAGCTCACTCAAAGGCGGTAATACGGTTATCCAC
AGAATCAGGGGATAACGCAGGAAAGAACATGTGAGCAAAAGGCCAGCAAAAGGCCAGGAACCGTAAAAAG
GCCGCGTTGCTGGCGTTTTTCCACAGGCTCCGCCCCCCTGACGAGCATCACAAAAATCGACGCTCAAGTC
AGAGGTGGCGAAACCCGACAGGACTATAAAGATACCAGGCGTTTCCCCCTGGAAGCTCCCTCGTGCGCTC
TCCTGTTCCGACCCTGCCGCTTACCGGATACCTGTCCGCCTTTCTCCCTTCGGGAAGCGTGGCGCTTTCT
CATAGCTCACGCTGTAGGTATCTCAGTTCGGTGTAGGTCGTTCGCTCCAAGCTGGGCTGTGTGCACGAAC
CCCCCGTTCAGCCCGACCGCTGCGCCTTATCCGGTAACTATCGTCTTGAGTCCAACCCGGTAAGACACGA
CTTATCGCCACTGGCAGCAGCCACTGGTAACAGGATTAGCAGAGCGAGGTATGTAGGCGGTGCTACAGAG
TTCTTGAAGTGGTGGCCTAACTACGGCTACACTAGAAGAACAGTATTTGGTATCTGCGCTCTGCTGAAGC
CAGTTACCTTCGGAAAAAGAGTTGGTAGCTCTTGATCCGGCAAACAAACCACCGCTGGTAGCGGTGGTTT
TTTTGTTTGCAAGCAGCAGATTACGCGCAGAAAAAAAGGATCTCAAGAAGATCCTTTGATCTTTTCTACG
GGGTCTGACGCTCAGTGGAACGAAAACTCACGTTAAGGGATTTTGGTCATGAGATTATCAAAAAGGATCT
TCACCTAGATCCTTTTAAATTAAAAATGAAGTTTTAAATCAATCTAAAGTATATATGAGTAAACTTGGTC
TGACAGCTCGAGGCTTGGATTCTCACCAATAAAAAACGCCCGGCGGCAACCGAGCGTTCTGAACAAATCC
AGATGGAGTTCTGAGGTCATTACTGGATCTATCAACAGGAGTCCAAGCGAGCTCGATATCAAATTACGCC
CCGCCCTGCCACTCGTCGCAGTACTGTTGTAATTCATTAAGCATTCTGCCGACATGGAAGCCATCACAAA
CGGCATGATGAACCTGAATCGCCAGCGGCATCAGCACCTTGTCGCCTTGCGTATAATATTTGCCCATGGT
GAAAACGGGGGCGAAGAAGTTGTCCATATTGGCCACGTTTAAATCAAAACTGGTGAAACTCACCCAGGGA
TTGGCTGATACGAAAAACATATTCTCAATAAACCCTTTAGGGAAATAGGCCAGGTTTTCACCGTAACACG
CCACATCTTGCGAATATATGTGTAGAAACTGCCGGAAATCGTCGTGGTATTCACTCCAGAGTGATGAAAA
CGTTTCAGTTTGCTCATGGAAAACGGTGTAACAAGGGTGAACACTATCCCATATCACCAGCTCACCGTCT
TTCATTGCCATACGAAATTCCGGATGAGCATTCATCAGGCGGGCAAGAATGTGAATAAAGGCCGGATAAA
ACTTGTGCTTATTTTTCTTTACGGTCTTTAAAAAGGCCGTAATATCCAGCTGAACGGTCTGGTTATAGGT
ACATTGAGCAACTGACTGAAATGCCTCAAAATGTTCTTTACGATGCCATTGGGATATATCAACGGTGGTA
TATCCAGTGATTTTTTTCTCCATTTTAGCTTCCTTAGCTCCTGAAAATCTCGATAACTCAAAAAATACGC
CCGGTAGTGATCTTATTTCATTATGGTGAAAGTTGGAACCTCTTACGTGCCCGATCAACTCGAGTGCCAC
CTGACGTCTAAGAAACCATTATTATCATGACATTAACCTATAAAAATAGGCGTATCACGAGGCAGAATTT
CAGATAAAAAAAATCCTTAGCTTTCGCTAAGGATGATTTCTGGAATTCGCGGCCGCTTCTAGAGCGATGA
GTG
